>Addgene plasmid #132086 | pDONR221_SLC35E2A | addgene full sequence | sequence record 263860 | Addgene NGS Result
CTTTCCTGCGTTATCCCCTGATTCTGTGGATAACCGTATTACCGCCTTTGAGTGAGCTGATACCGCTCGC
CGCAGCCGAACGACCGAGCGCAGCGAGTCAGTGAGCGAGGAAGCGGAAGAGCGCCCAATACGCAAACCGC
CTCTCCCCGCGCGTTGGCCGATTCATTAATGCAGCTGGCACGACAGGTTTCCCGACTGGAAAGCGGGCAG
TGAGCGCAACGCAATTAATACGCGTACCGCTAGCCAGGAAGAGTTTGTAGAAACGCAAAAAGGCCATCCG
TCAGGATGGCCTTCTGCTTAGTTTGATGCCTGGCAGTTTATGGCGGGCGTCCTGCCCGCCACCCTCCGGG
CCGTTGCTTCACAACGTTCAAATCCGCTCCCGGCGGATTTGTCCTACTCAGGAGAGCGTTCACCGACAAA
CAACAGATAAAACGAAAGGCCCAGTCTTCCGACTGAGCCTTTCGTTTTATTTGATGCCTGGCAGTTCCCT
ACTCTCGCGTTAACGCTAGCATGGATGTTTTCCCAGTCACGACGTTGTAAAACGACGGCCAGTCTTAAGC
TCGGGCCCCAAATAATGATTTTATTTTGACTGATAGTGACCTGTTCGTTGCAACACATTGATGAGCAATG
CTTTTTTATAATGCCAACTTTGTACAAAAAAGCAGGCTCCACCATGAGCTCCTCTGTGAAGACACCAGCC
CTGGAGGAGCTGGTGCCAGGAAGCGAGGAGAAGCCAAAGGGCCGGTCCCCTCTGTCTTGGGGAAGCCTGT
TCGGCCACAGATCCGAGAAGATCGTGTTTGCCAAGTCTGACGGCGGCACCGATGAGAACGTGCTGACCGT
GACAATCACCGAGACCACAGTGATCGAGTCCGACCTGGGCGTGTGGAGCTCCCGGGCCCTGCTGTACCTG
ACACTGTGGTTCTTTTTCTCTTTTTGCACCCTGTTCCTGAATAAGTATATCCTGAGCCTGCTGGGAGGAG
AGCCATCCATGCTGGGAGCCGTGCAGATGCTGAGCACCACAGTGATCGGCTGCGTGAAGACACTGGTGCC
CTGCTGTCTGTACCAGCACAAGGCCAGGCTGTCCTATCCCCCTAACTTTCTGATGACAATGCTGTTCGTG
GGCCTGATGCGCTTTGCCACCGTGGTGCTGGGCCTGGTGTCTCTGAAGAATGTGGCCGTGAGCTTCGCCG
AGACAGTGAAGTCTAGCGCCCCCATCTTTACCGTGATCATGTCTAGGATGATCCTGGGAGAGTACACCGG
CCGCCCTAGCGACAGGGAGGAGAGGGAGGAGCTGCAGCTGCAGCCTGGAAGGGGAGCAGCAGCCTCCGAT
CGGAGATCTCCAGTGCCACCATCCGAGAGGCACGGCGTGAGACCACACGGAGAGAACCTGCCCGGCGATT
TCCAGGTGCCTCAGGCCCTGCACAGAGTGGCCCTGAGCATGGCCCTGCCTTGCCCAATGCTGCCTGCCTC
CGACCCAGCTTTCTTGTACAAAGTTGGCATTATAAGAAAGCATTGCTTATCAATTTGTTGCAACGAACAG
GTCACTATCAGTCAAAATAAAATCATTATTTGCCATCCAGCTGATATCCCCTATAGTGAGTCGTATTACA
TGGTCATAGCTGTTTCCTGGCAGCTCTGGCCCGTGTCTCAAAATCTCTGATGTTACATTGCACAAGATAA
AAATATATCATCATGAACAATAAAACTGTCTGCTTACATAAACAGTAATACAAGGGGTGTTATGAGCCAT
ATTCAACGGGAAACGTCGAGGCCGCGATTAAATTCCAACATGGATGCTGATTTATATGGGTATAAATGGG
CTCGCGATAATGTCGGGCAATCAGGTGCGACAATCTATCGCTTGTATGGGAAGCCCGATGCGCCAGAGTT
GTTTCTGAAACATGGCAAAGGTAGCGTTGCCAATGATGTTACAGATGAGATGGTCAGACTAAACTGGCTG
ACGGAATTTATGCCTCTTCCGACCATCAAGCATTTTATCCGTACTCCTGATGATGCATGGTTACTCACCA
CTGCGATCCCCGGAAAAACAGCATTCCAGGTATTAGAAGAATATCCTGATTCAGGTGAAAATATTGTTGA
TGCGCTGGCAGTGTTCCTGCGCCGGTTGCATTCGATTCCTGTTTGTAATTGTCCTTTTAACAGCGATCGC
GTATTTCGTCTCGCTCAGGCGCAATCACGAATGAATAACGGTTTGGTTGATGCGAGTGATTTTGATGACG
AGCGTAATGGCTGGCCTGTTGAACAAGTCTGGAAAGAAATGCATAAACTTTTGCCATTCTCACCGGATTC
AGTCGTCACTCATGGTGATTTCTCACTTGATAACCTTATTTTTGACGAGGGGAAATTAATAGGTTGTATT
GATGTTGGACGAGTCGGAATCGCAGACCGATACCAGGATCTTGCCATCCTATGGAACTGCCTCGGTGAGT
TTTCTCCTTCATTACAGAAACGGCTTTTTCAAAAATATGGTATTGATAATCCTGATATGAATAAATTGCA
GTTTCATTTGATGCTCGATGAGTTTTTCTAATCAGAATTGGTTAATTGGTTGTAACACTGGCAGAGCATT
ACGCTGACTTGACGGGACGGCGCAAGCTCATGACCAAAATCCCTTAACGTGAGTTACGCGTCGTTCCACT
GAGCGTCAGACCCCGTAGAAAAGATCAAAGGATCTTCTTGAGATCCTTTTTTTCTGCGCGTAATCTGCTG
CTTGCAAACAAAAAAACCACCGCTACCAGCGGTGGTTTGTTTGCCGGATCAAGAGCTACCAACTCTTTTT
CCGAAGGTAACTGGCTTCAGCAGAGCGCAGATACCAAATACTGTTCTTCTAGTGTAGCCGTAGTTAGGCC
ACCACTTCAAGAACTCTGTAGCACCGCCTACATACCTCGCTCTGCTAATCCTGTTACCAGTGGCTGCTGC
CAGTGGCGATAAGTCGTGTCTTACCGGGTTGGACTCAAGACGATAGTTACCGGATAAGGCGCAGCGGTCG
GGCTGAACGGGGGGTTCGTGCACACAGCCCAGCTTGGAGCGAACGACCTACACCGAACTGAGATACCTAC
AGCGTGAGCTATGAGAAAGCGCCACGCTTCCCGAAGGGAGAAAGGCGGACAGGTATCCGGTAAGCGGCAG
GGTCGGAACAGGAGAGCGCACGAGGGAGCTTCCAGGGGGAAACGCCTGGTATCTTTATAGTCCTGTCGGG
TTTCGCCACCTCTGACTTGAGCGTCGATTTTTGTGATGCTCGTCAGGGGGGCGGAGCCTATGGAAAAACG
CCAGCAACGCGGCCTTTTTACGGTTCCTGGCCTTTTGCTGGCCTTTTGCTCACATGTT
Features (pLannotate 1.2.2; 10 found; start..end, strand, type, name):
    121..213     +  CDS            lacI (fragment): lac repressor; lacI; The lac repressor binds to the lac operator to inhibit transcription in E. coli. This inhibition can be relieved by adding lactose or isopropyl-β-D-thiogalactopyranoside (IPTG).
    268..295     -  terminator     rrnB T2 terminator: transcription terminator T2 from the E. coli rrnB gene
    427..470     +  terminator     rrnB T1 terminator: Escherichia coli rrnB; transcription terminator T1 from the E. coli rrnB gene
    517..553     -  CDS            lacZα (fragment): LacZα fragment of β-galactosidase; lacZ fragment
    569..668     +  protein_bind   attL1: mutant version of attL; recombination site for the Gateway® LR reaction LR Clonase™
    674..1471    +  CDS            SLC35E2A: S35E2_HUMAN - Also known as SLC35E2 From Homo sapiens (Human).
   1473..1572    -  protein_bind   attL2: mutant version of attL; recombination site for the Gateway® LR reaction LR Clonase™
   1590..1608    -  promoter       T7 promoter: promoter for bacteriophage T7 RNA polymerase
   1742..2551    +  CDS            KanR: aminoglycoside phosphotransferase; aph(3')-Ia; confers resistance to kanamycin in bacteria or G418 (Geneticin®) in eukaryotes
   2698..3286    +  rep_origin     ori: high-copy-number ColE1/pMB1/pBR322/pUC origin of replication
