[The description below was written by a language model from this plasmid's Addgene catalogue record and pLannotate feature annotations shown in this document.]
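Description:
pDONR221_SLC35E2A is a Gateway entry clone built on the pDONR221 backbone and carries a codon-optimized open reading frame for human SLC35E2A (also known as SLC35E2 or KIAA0447), a member of the solute carrier 35 family. The sequenced plasmid is about 3.3 kb. It is propagated in E. coli through a high-copy ColE1/pUC-type origin and selected with kanamycin via an aminoglycoside phosphotransferase gene. Although the catalogue lists the vector type as mammalian expression, the feature table shows no eukaryotic promoter, polyadenylation signal or mammalian selection cassette, so the plasmid serves as a shuttle for the ORF rather than as an expression construct in its own right.

The 798 bp coding sequence sits between attL1 and attL2 sites. In an LR Clonase reaction these recombine with the attR sites of a destination vector, moving the insert in a defined orientation and reading frame into whichever expression context the user chooses. Upstream of attL1 lie the rrnB T1 and T2 transcription terminators, which shield the insert from read-through transcription originating in the backbone. A T7 promoter lies just beyond attL2 on the opposite strand, pointing back toward the insert. The short lacI and lacZα fragments annotated nearby are backbone remnants, not functional genes. No epitope tags or reporters are annotated, and the record does not say whether the ORF ends in a stop codon. M13 forward and reverse primer sites flank the cassette for sequence verification. The plasmid belongs to a consortium collection of solute carrier transporter clones and is intended for subcloning the SLC35E2A ORF into custom expression vectors.
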