Addgene plasmid #132086: pDONR221_SLC35E2A
Purpose: Gateway entry clone with codon-optimized ORF sequence for subcloning into custom expression vectors
Depositing lab: RESOLUTE Consortium & Giulio Superti-Furga. Depositing organization: CeMM Research Center for Molecular Medicine. Publication: The RESOLUTE consortium: unlocking SLC transporters for drug discovery. Superti-Furga G, Lackner D, Wiedmer T, Ingles-Prieto A, Barbosa B, Girardi E, Goldmann U, Gurtl B, Klavins K, Klimek C, Lindinger S, Lineiro-Retes E, Muller AC, Onstein S, Redinger G, Reil D, Sedlyarov V, Wolf G, Crawford M, Everley R, ... Steppan CM. Nat Rev Drug Discov. 2020 Jul;19(7):429-430. doi: 10.1038/d41573-020-00056-6. PubMed 32265506.
Backbone
  Vector backbone: pDONR221
  Backbone manufacturer: Thermo Fisher Scientific
  Backbone size w/o insert (bp): 2550
  Vector type: Mammalian Expression
Growth in bacteria
  Bacterial resistance: Kanamycin, 50 μg/mL
  Growth temperature: 37°C
  Growth strain: Stbl3
  Copy number: High Copy
Gene/Insert
  Gene/Insert name: SLC35E2A (alt name: KIAA0447, SLC35E2)
  Species: H. sapiens (human)
  Insert size (bp): 798
  Entrez Gene: SLC35E2 (a.k.a. FLJ34996, FLJ44537, KIAA0447, MGC104754, MGC117254, MGC126715, MGC138494, DKFZp686M0869)
  Cloning method: Gateway Cloning
  Sequencing primers: 5′ M13-fwd; 3′ M13-rev
Terms and licenses: Academic/Nonprofit Terms; Industry Terms
Depositor comments: For more information on the full Resolute plasmid collection, please see www.addgene.org/depositor-collections/re-solute/. Please provide your feedback on this plasmid to the RESOLUTE consortium by filling out their RESOLUTE repository feedback form: https://forms.office.com/Pages/ResponsePage.aspx?id=0e05yklzmkS7rjFGQL4N7z4feCLQvEJAmVcOCM_u885UN1JJRko0Ukg4TVQwNTZLOUxPQVJWT1NHUCQlQCN0PWcu
How to cite: pDONR221_SLC35E2A was a gift from RESOLUTE Consortium & Giulio Superti-Furga (Addgene plasmid # 132086 ; http://n2t.net/addgene:132086 ; RRID:Addgene_132086)
