>Addgene plasmid #132086 | pDONR221_SLC35E2A | depositor partial sequence | sequence record 253572 | Codon-optimized ORF of SLC35E2A
ATGAGCTCCTCTGTGAAGACACCAGCCCTGGAGGAGCTGGTGCCAGGAAGCGAGGAGAAGCCAAAGGGCC
GGTCCCCTCTGTCTTGGGGAAGCCTGTTCGGCCACAGATCCGAGAAGATCGTGTTTGCCAAGTCTGACGG
CGGCACCGATGAGAACGTGCTGACCGTGACAATCACCGAGACCACAGTGATCGAGTCCGACCTGGGCGTG
TGGAGCTCCCGGGCCCTGCTGTACCTGACACTGTGGTTCTTTTTCTCTTTTTGCACCCTGTTCCTGAATA
AGTATATCCTGAGCCTGCTGGGAGGAGAGCCATCCATGCTGGGAGCCGTGCAGATGCTGAGCACCACAGT
GATCGGCTGCGTGAAGACACTGGTGCCCTGCTGTCTGTACCAGCACAAGGCCAGGCTGTCCTATCCCCCT
AACTTTCTGATGACAATGCTGTTCGTGGGCCTGATGCGCTTTGCCACCGTGGTGCTGGGCCTGGTGTCTC
TGAAGAATGTGGCCGTGAGCTTCGCCGAGACAGTGAAGTCTAGCGCCCCCATCTTTACCGTGATCATGTC
TAGGATGATCCTGGGAGAGTACACCGGCCGCCCTAGCGACAGGGAGGAGAGGGAGGAGCTGCAGCTGCAG
CCTGGAAGGGGAGCAGCAGCCTCCGATCGGAGATCTCCAGTGCCACCATCCGAGAGGCACGGCGTGAGAC
CACACGGAGAGAACCTGCCCGGCGATTTCCAGGTGCCTCAGGCCCTGCACAGAGTGGCCCTGAGCATGGC
CCTGCCTTGCCCAATGCTGCCTGCCTCC
